Addgene plasmid #15134: pHes1-DN-GFP (CC#110)
Depositing lab: Connie Cepko. Depositing organization: Harvard Medical School. Publication: rax, Hes1, and notch1 promote the formation of Muller glia by postnatal retinal progenitor cells. Furukawa T, Mukherjee S, Bao ZZ, Morrow EM, Cepko CL. Neuron. 2000 May . 26(2):383-94. 10.1016/S0896-6273(00)81171-X PubMed 10839357.
Backbone
  Vector backbone: pBABE-MN-IRES-E-GFP
  Backbone manufacturer: Gary Nolan, Stanford
  Vector type: Mammalian Expression, Retroviral
Growth in bacteria
  Bacterial resistance: Ampicillin, 100 μg/mL
  Growth temperature: 30°C
  Growth strain: Stbl3
  Growth instructions: Grow in Stbl3 at 30C
  Copy number: Low Copy
Gene/Insert
  Gene/Insert name: Hes1
  Species: R. norvegicus (rat)
  Insert size (bp): 1100
  Mutation: E43A, K44A, R47A
  Entrez Gene: Hes1
  Cloning method: Restriction Enzyme; 5′ cloning site BamHI (destroyed during cloning); 3′ cloning site BamHI (destroyed during cloning)
  Sequencing primers: 5′ na
Terms and licenses: Academic/Nonprofit Terms; Industry Terms: Not Available to Industry
Depositor comments: Dominant negative Hes1. Please note that the vector backbone pBABE-MN-IRES-E-GFP (also known as pBMN-I-GFP, Addgene plasmid# 1736) is extremely slow growing and may need 2 days to grow.
How to cite: pHes1-DN-GFP (CC#110) was a gift from Connie Cepko (Addgene plasmid # 15134 ; http://n2t.net/addgene:15134 ; RRID:Addgene_15134)
