[The description below was written by a language model from this plasmid's Addgene catalogue record.]
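Description:
pHes1-DN-GFP is a retroviral mammalian expression plasmid built on the pBABE-MN-IRES-E-GFP backbone (also known as pBMN-I-GFP). It is maintained in bacteria under ampicillin selection and is recorded as low copy; the depositor notes that the backbone grows unusually slowly, and a recombination-deficient host is specified, as is common for plasmids carrying repeated retroviral sequences. No feature table is provided, so the bacterial origin, the LTRs and the packaging signal are not individually documented. The promoter driving the insert is also not stated, although in vectors of this family transcription generally comes from the retroviral 5′ LTR.

The payload is a rat Hes1 cDNA of about 1.1 kb carrying three alanine substitutions (E43A, K44A, R47A), described by the depositor as a dominant-negative form of this transcriptional repressor, which acts downstream of Notch signalling. The insert was placed into a BamHI site, and the site was destroyed at both junctions during cloning. As the backbone name indicates, the gene sits upstream of an IRES followed by enhanced GFP, so a single bicistronic transcript yields both the mutant Hes1 and the fluorescent reporter, and infected cells and their progeny can be identified by green fluorescence. No epitope tag is recorded.

When introduced into a suitable packaging cell line, the plasmid would produce replication-incompetent retrovirus that integrates into dividing target cells. The associated publication concerns the roles of rax, Hes1 and notch1 in promoting Müller glia formation from postnatal retinal progenitor cells. This points to using the construct to interfere with endogenous Hes1 function in retinal progenitors while tracking the fate of transduced clones.
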