>Addgene plasmid #15134 | pHes1-DN-GFP (CC#110) | addgene partial sequence | sequence record 21649 | 15134 with pBABE-5 (5' CTTTATCCAGCCCTCAC 3')
TCTTATATGGGGCACCCCCGCCCCTTGTAAACTTCCCTGACCCTGACATGACAAGAGTTACTAACAGCCC
CTCTCTCCAAGCTCACTTACAGGCTCTCTACTTAGTCCAGCACGAAGTCTGGAGACCTCTGGCGGCAGCC
TACCAAGAACAACTGGACCGACCGGTGGTACCTCACCCTTACCGAGTCGGCGACACAGTGTGGGTCCGCC
GACACCAGACTAAGAACCTAGAACCTCGCTGGAAAGGACCTTACACAGTCCTGCTGACCACCCCCACCGC
CCTCAAAGTAGACGGCATCGCAGCTTGGATACACGCCGCCCACGTGAAGGCTGCCGACCCCGGGGGTGGA
CCATCCTCTAGACTGCCGGATCTCGAGCGGCCGCCAGTGTGCTCTAAAGTCGAGATCCATTGTGCTCTAA
AGGAAGAGAGAGGTGGGCTAGGGAGTTTATGATTAGCAGTGGCCTGAGCCCCTCAGTTCCGCCACGGCCT
CCACATGGAGTCCGCAGTGAGCGAGGAGCCGCTGGAAGGCGACACTGCGTTAGGACCCACCGAGGTCCCG
CTGTTGCTGGTGTAGACCGGGATGACCGGGCCGCTGTGGGCGAAGGCCCCATTGGGGATGAGGAAAGCAA
ATTGGCCGTCAGGAGCCGGCACCACTTGGAAGCCGCCAAAAACCTTGGCAGCCTCTCCAGCCTGGCTGCC
CAACTTGCAGGGTGCGCTGCCGGGAGGGGGCGCCGCGCCCCCGGGGATGGGCACAAGCGGCGGCGGCGGC
GCGAATGGCGCGTGCTGGGGACCGCCAGG
