>Addgene plasmid #15134 | pHes1-DN-GFP (CC#110) | addgene partial sequence | sequence record 37171 | pBMN-5
GACTGCCGGATCTCGAGCGGCCGCCAGTGTGCTCTAAAGTCGAGATCCATTGTGCTCTAAAGGAAGAGAG
AGGTGGGCTAGGGAGTTTATGATTAGCAGTGGCCTGAGCCCCTCAGTTCCGCCACGGCCTCCACATGGAG
TCCGCAGTGAGCGAGGAGCCGCTGGAAGGCGACACTGCGTTAGGACCCACCGAGGTCCCGCTGTTGCTGG
TGTAGACCGGGATGACCGGGCCGCTGTGGGCGAAGGCCCCATTGGGGATGAGGAAAGCAAATTGGCCGTC
AGGAGCCGGCACCACTTGGAAGCCGCCAAAAACCTTGGCAGCCTCTCCAGCCTGGCTGCCCAACTTGCAG
GGTGCGCTGCCGGGAGGGGGCGCCGCGCCCCCGGGGATGGGCACAAGCGGCGGCGGCGGCGCGAATGGCG
CGTGCTGGGGACCGCCAGGTCCTGACGGGGGCGGCGGCGGCGGCGCCTGCAAGGCGGGGTGCGCCTGCCC
GGGGTAGGTCATGGCGTTGATCTGGGTCATGCAGTTGGCCAGGTGGCCCAGCAGCCGAGTGCGCACCTCG
GTGTTAACGCCCTCACACGTGGACAGGAAGCGGGTCACCTCGTTCATGCACTCGCTGAAGCCGGCGCGGT
ACTTCCCCAACACGCTCGGGTCTGTGCTGAGAGCGGCGGTCATCTGCGCCCGCTGCAGGTTCCGGAGGTG
CTTCACTGTCATTTCCAGAATGTCTGCCTTCTCCAGCTTGGAATGCCGGGAGCTATCTTTCTTAAGTGCA
TCCAAAATCAGTGTTTTCAGTTGGCTCAAACTTTCATTTATTCTTGCC
