>Addgene plasmid #15134 | pHes1-DN-GFP (CC#110) | addgene partial sequence | sequence record 38410 | rHes1-R 5'-AAAAACCTTGGCAGCCTCTC-3'
GGGGCGCCGCGCCCCCGGGGATGGGCACAAGCGGCGGCGGCGAGCNCNTAATGGCGCGTGCTGGGGACCG
CCAGGTCCTGACGGGGGCGGCGGCGGCGGCGCCTGCAAGGCGGGGTGCGCCTGCCCGGGGTAGGTCATGG
CGTTGATCTGGGTCATGCAGTTGGCCAGGTGGCCCAGCAGCCGAGTGCGCACCTCGGTGTTAACGCCCTC
ACACGTGGACAGGAAGCGGGTCACCTCGTTCATGCACTCGCTGAAGCCGGCGCGGTACTTCCCCAACACG
CTCGGGTCTGTGCTGAGAGCGGCGGTCATCTGCGCCCGCTGCAGGTTCCGGAGGTGCTTCACTGTCATTT
CCAGAATGTCTGCCTTCTCCAGCTTGGAATGCCGGGAGCTATCTTTCTTAAGTGCATCCAAAATCAGTGT
TTTCAGTTGGCTCAAACTTTCATTTATTCTTGCCGCGCGCCTCGCCGCCATGATAGGCTTTGATGACTTT
CTGTGCTCAGAGGCTGTCTTTGGTTTGTCCGGTGTCGTGTTGACACTGGCTGGGGTAGCAGCCACCGGGG
ACGAGGAATTTTTCTCCATTATATCAGATCTGCAGAATTCGAACTTGTCGTCATCGTCTTTGTAGTCCAT
GGTCANCTGTCTAGTGGATCCNAGCTCGGTACCAAGCTGATCCATTTAAATTCGAATTCCTGCAGGCCTC
GAGGGCCGGC
